Addgene plasmid #41613: pFA6a-His3MX6-PGAL1-GST
Depositing lab: John Pringle. Depositing organization: University of North Carolina at Chapel Hill. Publication: Additional modules for versatile and economical PCR-based gene deletion and modification in Saccharomyces cerevisiae. Longtine MS, McKenzie A 3rd, Demarini DJ, Shah NG, Wach A, Brachat A, Philippsen P, Pringle JR. Yeast. 1998 Jul;14(10):953-61. 10.1002/(SICI)1097-0061(199807)14:10<953::AID-YEA293>3.0.CO;2-U PubMed 9717241.
Backbone
  Vector backbone: pFA6a
  Vector type: Yeast genomic targeting
  Selectable markers: HIS3
Growth in bacteria
  Bacterial resistance: Ampicillin, 100 μg/mL
  Growth temperature: 37°C
  Growth strain: DH5alpha
  Copy number: Unknown
Gene/Insert
  Gene/Insert name: GAL1 promoter (alt name: GAL1)
  Species: S. cerevisiae (budding yeast)
  Insert size (bp): 2612
  Entrez Gene: GAL1 (a.k.a. YBR020W)
  Tag / fusion protein: A. gossypii translation elongation factor 1a gene terminator (N terminal on insert); S. kluyveri His3 reverse orientation (N terminal on insert); A. gossypii translation elongation factor 1a gene promoter (N terminal on insert); GST (C terminal on insert); yeast ADH1 terminator (C terminal on insert)
  Cloning method: Restriction Enzyme; 5′ cloning site BglII (not destroyed); 3′ cloning site PacI (not destroyed)
  Sequencing primers: 5′ T7_promoter; 3′ Sp6_primer
Terms and licenses: Academic/Nonprofit Terms; Industry Terms: Not Available to Industry
How to cite: pFA6a-His3MX6-PGAL1-GST was a gift from John Pringle (Addgene plasmid # 41613 ; http://n2t.net/addgene:41613 ; RRID:Addgene_41613)
