[The description below was written by a language model from this plasmid's Addgene catalogue record and pLannotate feature annotations shown in this document.]
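Description:
pFA6a-His3MX6-PGAL1-GST is a yeast genomic-targeting template plasmid built on the pFA6a backbone, part of a set of modules designed for PCR-based gene deletion and modification in Saccharomyces cerevisiae. It is maintained in E. coli through a high-copy ColE1/pUC-type origin and the β-lactamase gene conferring ampicillin resistance. No yeast replication origin is annotated, consistent with its role as a PCR template rather than an episomal yeast vector. T7 and SP6 promoters flank the module and serve as sequencing primer sites. Short bom, rop and lacI fragments in the feature table are backbone remnants.

The payload, recorded as about 2.6 kb between BglII and PacI sites, consists of two units. The first is the His3MX6 marker, in reverse orientation relative to the rest of the module: a HIS3-type coding sequence, described in the catalogue as the S. kluyveri gene (the automated annotation matched it to the S. cerevisiae protein by homology), driven by the Ashbya gossypii TEF promoter and ended by the TEF terminator. It allows selection of integrants by histidine prototrophy. The second is the galactose-inducible, Gal4-regulated GAL1 promoter followed by the Schistosoma japonicum glutathione S-transferase (GST) coding sequence. A yeast ADH1 terminator is annotated downstream of GST.

In typical use, the cassette is amplified with primers carrying homology to a chromosomal target, and the product is integrated by homologous recombination just upstream of a gene's coding sequence. This replaces the native promoter with PGAL1 and fuses GST to the protein's N-terminus, giving galactose-controlled expression and a handle for affinity purification or detection.
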