Features (pLannotate 1.2.2; 14 found; start..end, strand, type, name):
      1..19      -  promoter       SP6 promoter: promoter for bacteriophage SP6 RNA polymerase
     82..133     -  misc_feature   bom (fragment): basis of mobility region from pBR322
    235..270     -  CDS            rop (fragment): Rop protein, which maintains plasmids at low copy number; rop
    365..469     +  promoter       AmpR promoter: bla
    470..1330    +  CDS            AmpR: β-lactamase; bla; confers resistance to ampicillin, carbenicillin, and related antibiotics
   1501..2089    +  rep_origin     ori: high-copy-number ColE1/pMB1/pBR322/pUC origin of replication
   2272..2325    +  CDS            lacI (fragment): lac repressor; lacI; The lac repressor binds to the lac operator to inhibit transcription in E. coli. This inhibition can be relieved by adding lactose or isopropyl-β-D-thiogalactopyranoside (IPTG).
   2347..2365    +  promoter       T7 promoter: promoter for bacteriophage T7 RNA polymerase
   2470..2667    -  terminator     TEF terminator: Ashbya gossypii TEF terminator
   2674..3327    -  CDS            HIS3: HIS7_YEAST - Experimental evidence at protein level: Swiss-Prot protein existence level 1. From Saccharomyces cerevisiae (strain ATCC 204508 / S288c) (Baker's yeast).
   3370..3713    -  promoter       TEF promoter: Ashbya gossypii TEF promoter
   3847..4288    +  promoter       GAL1 promoter: S. cerevisiae GAL1; inducible promoter, regulated by Gal4
   4323..4976    +  CDS            GST26_SCHJA: Experimental evidence at protein level: Swiss-Prot protein existence level 1. GST isoenzymes appear to play a central role in the parasite detoxification system. Other functions are also suspected including a role in increasing the solubility of haematin in the parasite gut. From Schistosoma japonicum (Blood fluke).
   5018..5205    +  terminator     ADH1 terminator: S. cerevisiae ADH1; transcription terminator for the S. cerevisiae alcohol dehydrogenase 1 (ADH1) gene
>Addgene plasmid #41613 | pFA6a-His3MX6-PGAL1-GST | depositor full sequence | sequence record 55647 | pFA6a-His3MX6-PGAL1-GST sequence 5280 bps
TCTATAGTGTCACCTAAATCGTATGTGTATGATACATAAGGTTATGTATTAATTGTAGCCGCGTTCTAAC
GACAATATGTCCATATGGTGCACTCTCAGTACAATCTGCTCTGATGCCGCATAGTTAAGCCAGCCCCGAC
ACCCGCCAACACCCGCTGACGCGCCCTGACGGGCTTGTCTGCTCCCGGCATCCGCTTACAGACAAGCTGT
GACCGTCTCCGGGAGCTGCATGTGTCAGAGGTTTTCACCGTCATCACCGAAACGCGCGAGACGAAAGGGC
CTCGTGATACGCCTATTTTTATAGGTTAATGTCATGATAATAATGGTTTCTTAGACGTCAGGTGGCACTT
TTCGGGGAAATGTGCGCGGAACCCCTATTTGTTTATTTTTCTAAATACATTCAAATATGTATCCGCTCAT
GAGACAATAACCCTGATAAATGCTTCAATAATATTGAAAAAGGAAGAGTATGAGTATTCAACATTTCCGT
GTCGCCCTTATTCCCTTTTTTGCGGCATTTTGCCTTCCTGTTTTTGCTCACCCAGAAACGCTGGTGAAAG
TAAAAGATGCTGAAGATCAGTTGGGTGCACGAGTGGGTTACATCGAACTGGATCTCAACAGCGGTAAGAT
CCTTGAGAGTTTTCGCCCCGAAGAACGTTTTCCAATGATGAGCACTTTTAAAGTTCTGCTATGTGGCGCG
GTATTATCCCGTATTGACGCCGGGCAAGAGCAACTCGGTCGCCGCATACACTATTCTCAGAATGACTTGG
TTGAGTACTCACCAGTCACAGAAAAGCATCTTACGGATGGCATGACAGTAAGAGAATTATGCAGTGCTGC
CATAACCATGAGTGATAACACTGCGGCCAACTTACTTCTGACAACGATCGGAGGACCGAAGGAGCTAACC
GCTTTTTTGCACAACATGGGGGATCATGTAACTCGCCTTGATCGTTGGGAACCGGAGCTGAATGAAGCCA
TACCAAACGACGAGCGTGACACCACGATGCCTGTAGCAATGGCAACAACGTTGCGCAAACTATTAACTGG
CGAACTACTTACTCTAGCTTCCCGGCAACAATTAATAGACTGGATGGAGGCGGATAAAGTTGCAGGACCA
CTTCTGCGCTCGGCCCTTCCGGCTGGCTGGTTTATTGCTGATAAATCTGGAGCCGGTGAGCGTGGGTCTC
GCGGTATCATTGCAGCACTGGGGCCAGATGGTAAGCCCTCCCGTATCGTAGTTATCTACACGACGGGGAG
TCAGGCAACTATGGATGAACGAAATAGACAGATCGCTGAGATAGGTGCCTCACTGATTAAGCATTGGTAA
CTGTCAGACCAAGTTTACTCATATATACTTTAGATTGATTTAAAACTTCATTTTTAATTTAAAAGGATCT
AGGTGAAGATCCTTTTTGATAATCTCATGACCAAAATCCCTTAACGTGAGTTTTCGTTCCACTGAGCGTC
AGACCCCGTAGAAAAGATCAAAGGATCTTCTTGAGATCCTTTTTTTCTGCGCGTAATCTGCTGCTTGCAA
ACAAAAAAACCACCGCTACCAGCGGTGGTTTGTTTGCCGGATCAAGAGCTACCAACTCTTTTTCCGAAGG
TAACTGGCTTCAGCAGAGCGCAGATACCAAATACTGTCCTTCTAGTGTAGCCGTAGTTAGGCCACCACTT
CAAGAACTCTGTAGCACCGCCTACATACCTCGCTCTGCTAATCCTGTTACCAGTGGCTGCTGCCAGTGGC
GATAAGTCGTGTCTTACCGGGTTGGACTCAAGACGATAGTTACCGGATAAGGCGCAGCGGTCGGGCTGAA
CGGGGGGTTCGTGCACACAGCCCAGCTTGGAGCGAACGACCTACACCGAACTGAGATACCTACAGCGTGA
GCATTGAGAAAGCGCCACGCTTCCCGAAGGGAGAAAGGCGGACAGGTATCCGGTAAGCGGCAGGGTCGGA
ACAGGAGAGCGCACGAGGGAGCTTCCAGGGGGAAACGCCTGGTATCTTTATAGTCCTGTCGGGTTTCGCC
ACCTCTGACTTGAGCGTCGATTTTTGTGATGCTCGTCAGGGGGGCGGAGCCTATGGAAAAACGCCAGCAA
CGCGGCCTTTTTACGGTTCCTGGCCTTTTGCTGGCCTTTTGCTCACATGTTCTTTCCTGCGTTATCCCCT
GATTCTGTGGATAACCGTATTACCGCCTTTGAGTGAGCTGATACCGCTCGCCGCAGCCGAACGACCGAGC
GCAGCGAGTCAGTGAGCGAGGAAGCGGAAGAGCGCCCAATACGCAAACCGCCTCTCCCCGCGCGTTGGCC
GATTCATTAATGCAGGTTAACCTGGCTTATCGAAATTAATACGACTCACTATAGGGAGACCGGCAGATCC
GCGGCCGCATAGGCCACTAGTGGATCTGATATCATCGATGAATTCGAGCTCGTTTAAACTGGATGGCGGC
GTTAGTATCGAATCGACAGCAGTATAGCGACCAGCATTCACATACGATTGACGCATGATATTACTTTCTG
CGCACTTAACTTCGCATCTGGGCAGATGATGTCGAGGCGAAAAAAAATATAAATCACGCTAACATTTGAT
TAAAATAGAACAACTACAATATAAAAAAACTATACAAATGACAAGTTCTTGAAAACAAGAATCTTTTTAT
TGTCAGTACTTCACATCAAAACACCTTTGGTTGAGGGAACGTCATTGGTGCCATTGCTAGAAATAGCTTC
TCTTATGGCAACAGCCAAAGCCTTGAACGCACTCTCACTTCTGTGGTGATCGTTGAAACCTCTCAGACAA
TCAACATGCAAAGTAATTCTGGCCGCCTCCGCGAAACTTTCCAAAAAGTGTGGAATCATTTCAGTGGATA
AATCACCAATCATCTCTCTCTTCAATCCAAGGTCGATTACAGCAAATGGTCTATTAGATAAATCGACTAC
GGCACGTGATAGCGCCTCATCCAATGGTGCGAACCCAGTACCGAATCTTTTTACACCACGGACAGCACCC
ATTGCTTCTTTGAACGCTTGCCCTAATGCGATACCGCAATCTTCGGTAGTATGGTGATCGTCAATGTGCA
GGTCACCGATACATTCAACAATAAGAGACCAACCAGAGTGTTTTGCCAACGCATGGATCATATGATCCAA
AAAGCCAACACCTGTGTGAATATCGATGACCTGTGACTGAGTAGCTTGGGAAGCTACATCGTCATCCTTC
TTTGCAGGAAGAATCGAATCTTTTATTTGAATATAACCACCATTCAGCGAAATAGCGATTTGAATTTTAG
TTTCATTAGTGATACGGGAGATAAACGCCTTGCGCTCCTGAACAGTTTGTTTTTGCTTTTTTTGGGCTGG
TTCTGCCATGGTTGTTTATGTTCGGATGTGATGTGAGAACTGTATCCTAGCAAGATTTTAAAAGGAAGTA
TATGAAAGAAGAACCTCAGTGGCAAATCCTAACCTTTTATATTTCTCTACAGGGGCGCGGCGTGGGGACA
ATTCAACGCGTCTGTGAGGGGAGCGTTTCCCTGCTCGCAGGTCTGCAGCGAGGAGCCGTAATTTTTGCTT
CGCGCCGTGCGGCCATCAAAATGTATGGATGCAAATGATTATACATGGGGATGTATGGGCTAAATGTACG
GGCGACAGTCACATCATGCCCCTGAGCTGCGCACGTCAAGACTGTCAAGGAGGGTATTCTGGGCCTCCAT
GTCGCTGGCCGGGTGACCCGGCGGGGACGAGGCAAGCTAAACAGATCTGTAAAGAGCCCCATTATCTTAG
CCTAAAAAAACCTTCTCTTTGGAACTTTCAGTAATACGCTTAACTGCTCATTGCTATATTGAAGTACGGA
TTAGAAGCCGCCGAGCGGGTGACAGCCCTCCGAAGGAAGACTCTCCTCCGTGCGTCCTCGTCTTCACCGG
TCGCGTTCCTGAAACGCAGATGTGCCTCGCGCCGCACTGCTCCGAACAATAAAGATTCTACAATACTAGC
TTTTATGGTTATGAAGAGGAAAAATTGGCAGTAACCTGGCCCCACAAACCTTCAAATGAACGAATCAAAT
TAACAACCATAGGATGATAATGCGATTAGTTTTTTAGCCTTATTTCTGGGGTAATTAATCAGCGAAGCGA
TGATTTTTGATCTATTAACAGATATATAAATGCAAAAACTGCATAACCACTTTAACTAATACTTTCAACA
TTTTCGGTTTGTATTACTTCTTATTCAAATGTAATAAAAGTATCAACAAAAAATTGTTAATATACCTCTA
TACTTTAACGTCAAGGAGAAAAAACCCGGATCTCAAAATGTCTTTAATTAATATGTCCCCTATACTAGGT
TATTGGAAAATTAAGGGCCTTGTGCAACCCACTCGACTTCTTTTGGAATATCTTGAAGAAAAATATGAAG
AGCATTTGTATGAGCGCGATGAAGGTGATAAATGGCGAAACAAAAAGTTTGAATTGGGTTTGGAGTTTCC
CAATCTTCCTTATTATATTGATGGTGATGTTAAATTAACACAGTCTATGGCCATCATACGTTATATAGCT
GACAAGCACAACATGTTGGGTGGTTGTCCAAAAGAGCGTGCAGAGATTTCAATGCTTGAAGGAGCGGTTT
TGGATATTAGATACGGTGTTTCGAGAATTGCATATAGTAAAGACTTTGAAACTCTCAAAGTTGATTTTCT
TAGCAAGCTACCTGAAATGCTGAAAATGTTCGAAGATCGTTTATGTCATAAAACATATTTAAATGGTGAT
CATGTAACCCATCCTGACTTCATGTTGTATGACGCTCTTGATGTTGTTTTATACATGGACCCAATGTGCC
TGGATGCGTTCCCAAAATTAGTTTGTTTTAAAAAACGTATTGAAGCTATCCCACAAATTGATAAGTACTT
GAAATCCAGCAAGTATATAGCATGGCCTTTGCAGGGCTGGCAAGCCACGTTTGGTGGTGGCGACCATCCT
CCAAAATCGGATCTGGTTCCGCGTTGAGGCGCGCCACTTCTAAATAAGCGAATTTCTTATGATTTATGAT
TTTTATTATTAAATAAGTTATAAAAAAAATAAGTGTATACAAATTTTAAAGTGACTCTTAGGTTTTAAAA
CGAAAATTCTTATTCTTGAGTAACTCTTTCCTGTAGGTCAGGTTGCTTTCTCAGGTATAGTATGAGGTCG
CTCTTATTGACCACACCTCTACCGGCAGATCCGCTAGGGATAACAGGGTAATATAGATCCGTCGACCTGC
AGCGTACGAAGCTTCAGCTGGCGGCCGCGT
