>Addgene plasmid #41613 | pFA6a-His3MX6-PGAL1-GST | addgene partial sequence | sequence record 56522 | Sp6 5'-ATTTAGGTGACACTATAG-3'
CTGCAGGTCGACGGATCTGGCGCGCCTCAACGCGGAACCAGATCCGATTTTGGAGGATGGTCGCCACCAC
CAAACGTGGCTTGCCAGCCCTGCAAAGGCCATGCTATATACTTGCTGGATTTCAAGTACTTATCAATTTG
TGGGATAGCTTCAATACGTTTTTTAAAACAAACTAATTTTGGGAACGCATCCAGGCACATTGGGTCCATG
TATAAAACAACATCAAGAGCGTCATACAACATGAAGTCAGGATGGGTTACATGATCACCATTTAAATATG
TTTTATGACATAAACGATCTTCGAACATTTTCAGCATTTCAGGTAGCTTGCTAAGAAAATCAACTTTGAG
AGTTTCAAAGTCTTTACTATATGCAATTCTCGAAACACCGTATCTAATATCCAAAACCGCTCCTTCAAGC
ATTGAAATCTCTGCACGCTCTTTTGGACAACCACCCAACATGTTGTGCTTGTCAGCTATATAACGTATGA
TGGCCATAGACTGTGTTAATTTAACATCACCATCAATATAATAAGGAAGATTGGGAAACTCCAAACCCAA
TTCAAACTTTTTGTTTCGCCATTTATCACCTTCATCGCGCTCATACAAATGCTCTTCATATTTTTCTTCA
AGATATTCCAAAAGAAGTCGAGTGGGTTGCACAAGGCCCTTAATTTTCCAATAACCTAGTATAGGGGACA
TATTAATTAAAGACATTTTGAGATCCGGGTTTTTTCTCCTTGACGTTAAAGTATAGAGGTATATTAACAA
TTTTTTGTTGATACTTTTATTACATTTGAATAAGAAGTAATACAAACCGAAAATGTTGAAAGTATTAGTT
AAAGTGGTTATGCAGTTTTTGCATTTATATATCTGTTAATAGATCAAAAATCATCGCTTCGCTGATTAAT
TACCCCAGAAATAAGGCTA
