>Addgene plasmid #41613 | pFA6a-His3MX6-PGAL1-GST | addgene partial sequence | sequence record 56524 | T7 5'-TAATACGACTCACTATAGGG-3'
CGCATAGGCCACTAGTGGATCTGATATCATCGATGAATTCGAGCTCGTTTAAACTGGATGGCGGCGTTAG
TATCGAATCGACAGCAGTATAGCGACCAGCATTCACATACGATTGACGCATGATATTACTTTCTGCGCAC
TTAACTTCGCATCTGGGCAGATGATGTCGAGGCGAAAAAAAATATAAATCACGCTAACATTTGATTAAAA
TAGAACAACTACAATATAAAAAAACTATACAAATGACAAGTTCTTGAAAACAAGAATCTTTTTATTGTCA
GTACTTCACATCAAAACACCTTTGGTTGAGGGAACGTCATTGGTGCCATTGCTAGAAATAGCTTCTCTTA
TGGCAACAGCCAAAGCCTTGAACGCACTCTCACTTCTGTGGTGATCGTTGAAACCTCTCAGACAATCAAC
ATGCAAAGTAATTCTGGCCGCCTCCGCGAAACTTTCCAAAAAGTGTGGAATCATTTCAGTGGATAAATCA
CCAATCATCTCTCTCTTCAATCCAAGGTCGATTACAGCAAATGGTCTACTAGATAAATCGACTACGGCAC
GTGATAGCGCCTCATCCAATGGTGCGAACCCAGTACCGAATCTTTTTACACCACGGACAGCACCCATTGC
TTCTTTGAACGCTTGCCCTAATGCGATACCGCAATCTTCGGTAGTATGGTGATCGTCAATGTGCAGGTCA
CCAATACATTCAACAATAAGAGACCAACCAGAGTGTTTTGCCAACGCATGGATCATATGATCCAAAAAGC
CAACACCTGTGTGAATATCGATGACCTGTGACTGAGTAGCTTGGGAAGCTACATCGTCATCCTTCTTTGC
AGGAAGAATCGAATCTTTTATTTGAATATAACCACCATTCAGCGAAATAGCGATTTGAATTTTAGTTTCA
TTAGTGATACGGGAGATAAACGCCTTGCGCTCCTGAACAGTTTGTTTTTGCTTTTTTTGGGCTGGTTCTG
CCATGGTTGTT
