>Addgene plasmid #41613 | pFA6a-His3MX6-PGAL1-GST | addgene partial sequence | sequence record 56525 | GST-R 5'-AAAGAAGTCGAGTGGGTTGC-3'
ATAACCTAGTATAGGGGACATATTAATTAAAGACATTTTGAGATCCGGGTTTTTTCTCCTTGACGTTAAA
GTATAGAGGTATATTAACAATTTTTTGTTGATACTTTTATTACATTTGAATAAGAAGTAATACAAACCGA
AAATGTTGAAAGTATTAGTTAAAGTGGTTATGCAGTTTTTGCATTTATATATCTGTTAATAGATCAAAAA
TCATCGCTTCGCTGATTAATTACCCCAGAAATAAGGCTAAAAAACTAATCGCATTATCATCCTATGGTTG
TTAATTTGATTCGTTCATTTGAAGGTTTGTGGGGCCAGGTTACTGCCAATTTTTCCTCTTCATAACCATA
AAAGCTAGTATTGTAGAATCTTTATTGTTCGGAGCAGTGCGGCGCGAGGCACATCTGCGTTTCAGGAACG
CGACCGGTGAAGACGAGGACGCACGGAGGAGAGTCTTCCTTCGGAGGGCTGTCACCCGCTCGGCGGCTTC
TAATCCGTACTTCAATATAGCAATGAGCAGTTAAGCGTATTACTGAAAGTTCCAAAGAGAAGGTTTTTTT
AGGCTAAGATAATGGGGCTCTTTACAGATCTGTTTAGCTTGCCTCGTCCCCGCCGGGTCACCCGGCCAGC
GACATGGAGGCCCAGAATACCCTCCTTGACAGTCTTGACGTGCGCAGCTCAGGGGCATGATGTGACTGTC
GCCCGTACATTTAGCCCATACATCCCCATGTATAATCATTTGCATCCATACATTTTGATGGCCGCACGGC
GCGAAGCAAAAATTACGGCTCCTCGCTGCAGACCTGCGAGCAGGGAAACGCTCCCCTCACAGACGCGTTG
AATTGTCCCCACGCCGCGCCCCTGTAGAGAAATATAAAAGGTTAGGATTTGCCACTGAGGTTCTTCTTTC
ATATACTTCCTTTTAAAATCTTGCTAGGATACAGTTCTCACATCAC
